Addgene plasmid #124823: pcDNA3.1-deltaA1-VWF
Purpose: Expresses multimeric human VWF protein without A1 domain. This construct has no tag.
Depositing lab: Sriram Neelamegham. Depositing organization: University at Buffalo (SUNY Buffalo). Publication: von Willebrand factor self-association is regulated by the shear-dependent unfolding of the A2 domain. Zhang C, Kelkar A, Neelamegham S. Blood Adv. 2019 Apr 9;3(7):957-968. doi: 10.1182/bloodadvances.2018030122. PubMed 30936056.
Backbone
  Vector backbone: pcDNA3.1
  Total vector size (bp): 13449
  Vector type: Mammalian Expression
Growth in bacteria
  Bacterial resistance: Ampicillin, 100 μg/mL
  Growth temperature: 37°C
  Growth strain: NEB Stable
  Copy number: High Copy
Gene/Insert
  Gene/Insert name: VWF without A1 domain
  Species: H. sapiens (human)
  Mutation: Deleted A1 domain
  Entrez Gene: VWF (a.k.a. F8VWF, VWD)
  Promoter: CMV
  Cloning method: Restriction Enzyme; 5′ cloning site BstB1 (not destroyed); 3′ cloning site HpaI (not destroyed)
  Sequencing primers: 5′ taggcgtgtacggtgggaggtct
Terms and licenses: Academic/Nonprofit Terms; Industry Terms: Not Available to Industry
Depositor comments: I471V mutation in VWF has no impact on function
How to cite: pcDNA3.1-deltaA1-VWF was a gift from Sriram Neelamegham (Addgene plasmid # 124823 ; http://n2t.net/addgene:124823 ; RRID:Addgene_124823)
