[The description below was written by a language model from this plasmid's Addgene catalogue record and pLannotate feature annotations shown in this document.]
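Description:
pcDNA3.1-deltaA1-VWF is a mammalian expression plasmid of about 13.4 kb, built on the pcDNA3.1 backbone, that produces human von Willebrand factor (VWF) lacking its A1 domain. The VWF coding sequence, annotated as a roughly 7.8 kb open reading frame, sits downstream of the human cytomegalovirus immediate-early enhancer and promoter and is terminated by the bovine growth hormone polyadenylation signal. A T7 promoter lies between the CMV promoter and the insert. The protein carries no epitope or purification tag, and the record states that it is expressed in multimeric form. The depositor notes an I471V substitution in VWF that has no impact on function. The insert was introduced by restriction cloning between BstBI and HpaI sites, both of which are retained.

In bacteria the plasmid is maintained at high copy number through a ColE1/pUC-type origin and selected with ampicillin via the β-lactamase gene; an f1 origin is also present. The feature table shows an SV40 early promoter driving a hygromycin B phosphotransferase gene followed by the SV40 polyadenylation signal, which would allow hygromycin selection of stably transfected mammalian cells, although the catalogue entry does not list a mammalian selection marker. Several short annotated fragments (an HIV-1 LTR fragment, ble, lacI, bom) appear to be backbone remnants or partial matches rather than functional elements.

In native VWF, the A1 domain mediates binding to the platelet GPIb-IX-V receptor complex, so this deletion variant suits studies of the domain's contribution to VWF function. The associated publication concerns shear-dependent VWF self-association and unfolding of the A2 domain.
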