Features (pLannotate 1.2.2; 20 found; start..end, strand, type, name):
     74..453     +  enhancer       CMV enhancer: human cytomegalovirus immediate early enhancer
    454..657     +  promoter       CMV promoter: human cytomegalovirus (CMV) immediate early promoter
    653..686     +  LTR            5' LTR (truncated) (fragment): truncated 5' long terminal repeat (LTR) from HIV-1
    702..720     +  promoter       T7 promoter: promoter for bacteriophage T7 RNA polymerase
    808..8631    +  CDS            VWF (fragment): VWF_HUMAN - Also known as F8VWF. Experimental evidence at protein level: Swiss-Prot protein existence level 1. Important in the maintenance of hemostasis, it promotes adhesion of platelets to the sites of vascular injury by forming a molecular bridge between sub-endothelial collagen matrix and platelet- surface receptor complex GPIb-IX-V. Also acts as a chaperone for coagulation factor VIII, delivering it to the site of injury, stabilizing its heterodimeric structure and protecting it from premature clearance from plasma. From Homo sapiens (Human).
   8719..8943    +  polyA_signal   bGH poly(A) signal: bovine growth hormone polyadenylation signal
   8947..8968    +  promoter       SV40 promoter (fragment): SV40 enhancer and early promoter
   8989..9417    +  rep_origin     f1 ori (sequence partly withheld): f1 bacteriophage origin of replication; arrow indicates direction of (+) strand synthesis
   9431..9760    +  promoter       SV40 promoter: SV40 enhancer and early promoter
   9809..10834   +  CDS            HygR: hygromycin B phosphotransferase confers resistance to hygromycin
  10844..10969   +  CDS            ble (fragment): BLE_KLEPN - Experimental evidence at protein level: Swiss-Prot protein existence level 1. Binding protein with a strong affinity to the bleomycin family of antibiotics. Binds to CL990; an antimitotic-antibiotic compound. From Klebsiella pneumoniae.
  10964..11085   +  polyA_signal   SV40 poly(A) signal: SV40 polyadenylation signal
  11156..11178   -  protein_bind   lac operator (fragment): The lac repressor binds to the lac operator to inhibit transcription in E. coli. This inhibition can be relieved by adding lactose or isopropyl-β-D-thiogalactopyranoside (IPTG). lac repressor encoded by lacI
  11182..11212   -  promoter       lac promoter: promoter for the E. coli lac operon
  11227..11248   -  protein_bind   CAP binding site: CAP binding activates transcription in the presence of cAMP. E. coli catabolite activator protein
  11261..11353   -  CDS            lacI (fragment): lac repressor; lacI; The lac repressor binds to the lac operator to inhibit transcription in E. coli. This inhibition can be relieved by adding lactose or isopropyl-β-D-thiogalactopyranoside (IPTG).
  11536..12124   -  rep_origin     ori: high-copy-number ColE1/pMB1/pBR322/pUC origin of replication
  12295..13155   -  CDS            AmpR: β-lactamase; bla; confers resistance to ampicillin, carbenicillin, and related antibiotics
  13156..13260   -  promoter       AmpR promoter: bla
  13319..13371   -  misc_feature   bom (fragment): basis of mobility region from pBR322
>Addgene plasmid #124823 | pcDNA3.1-deltaA1-VWF | addgene full sequence | sequence record 243921 | Addgene NGS Result
AATTGCATGAAGAATCTGCTTAGGGTTAGGCGTTTTGCGCTGCTTCGCGATGTACGGGCCAGATATACGC
GTTGACATTGATTATTGACTAGTTATTAATAGTAATCAATTACGGGGTCATTAGTTCATAGCCCATATAT
GGAGTTCCGCGTTACATAACTTACGGTAAATGGCCCGCCTGGCTGACCGCCCAACGACCCCCGCCCATTG
ACGTCAATAATGACGTATGTTCCCATAGTAACGCCAATAGGGACTTTCCATTGACGTCAATGGGTGGAGT
ATTTACGGTAAACTGCCCACTTGGCAGTACATCAAGTGTATCATATGCCAAGTACGCCCCCTATTGACGT
CAATGACGGTAAATGGCCCGCCTGGCATTATGCCCAGTACATGACCTTATGGGACTTTCCTACTTGGCAG
TACATCTACGTATTAGTCATCGCTATTACCATGGTGATGCGGTTTTGGCAGTACATCAATGGGCGTGGAT
AGCGGTTTGACTCACGGGGATTTCCAAGTCTCCACCCCATTGACGTCAATGGGAGTTTGTTTTGGCACCA
AAATCAACGGGACTTTCCAAAATGTCGTAACAACTCCGCCCCATTGACGCAAATGGGCGGTAGGCGTGTA
CGGTGGGAGGTCTATATAAGCAGAGCTCTCTGGCTAACTAGAGAACCCACTGCTTACTGGCTTATCGAAA
TTAATACGACTCACTATAGGGAGACCCAAGCTGGCTAGCGTTTAAACTTAAGCTGATCCACTAGTCCAGT
GTGGTGGAATTCCCGCAGCCCTCATTTGCAGGGGAAGATGATTCCTGCCAGATTTGCCGGGGTGCTGCTT
GCTCTGGCCCTCATTTTGCCAGGGACCCTTTGTGCAGAAGGAACTCGCGGCAGGTCATCCACGGCCCGAT
GCAGCCTTTTCGGAAGTGACTTCGTCAACACCTTTGATGGGAGCATGTACAGCTTTGCGGGATACTGCAG
TTACCTCCTGGCAGGGGGCTGCCAGAAACGCTCCTTCTCGATTATTGGGGACTTCCAGAATGGCAAGAGA
GTGAGCCTCTCCGTGTATCTTGGGGAATTTTTTGACATCCATTTGTTTGTCAATGGTACCGTGACACAGG
GGGACCAAAGAGTCTCCATGCCCTATGCCTCCAAAGGGCTGTATCTAGAAACTGAGGCTGGGTACTACAA
GCTGTCCGGTGAGGCCTATGGCTTTGTGGCCAGGATCGATGGCAGCGGCAACTTTCAAGTCCTGCTGTCA
GACAGATACTTCAACAAGACCTGCGGGCTGTGTGGCAACTTTAACATCTTTGCTGAAGATGACTTTATGA
CCCAAGAAGGGACCTTGACCTCGGACCCTTATGACTTTGCCAACTCATGGGCTCTGAGCAGTGGAGAACA
GTGGTGTGAACGGGCATCTCCTCCCAGCAGCTCATGCAACATCTCCTCTGGGGAAATGCAGAAGGGCCTG
TGGGAGCAGTGCCAGCTTCTGAAGAGCACCTCGGTGTTTGCCCGCTGCCACCCTCTGGTGGACCCCGAGC
CTTTTGTGGCCCTGTGTGAGAAGACTTTGTGTGAGTGTGCTGGGGGGCTGGAGTGCGCCTGCCCTGCCCT
CCTGGAGTACGCCCGGACCTGTGCCCAGGAGGGAATGGTGCTGTACGGCTGGACCGACCACAGCGCGTGC
AGCCCAGTGTGCCCTGCTGGTATGGAGTATAGGCAGTGTGTGTCCCCTTGCGCCAGGACCTGCCAGAGCC
TGCACATCAATGAAATGTGTCAGGAGCGATGCGTGGATGGCTGCAGCTGCCCTGAGGGACAGCTCCTGGA
TGAAGGCCTCTGCGTGGAGAGCACCGAGTGTCCCTGCGTGCATTCCGGAAAGCGCTACCCTCCCGGCACC
TCCCTCTCTCGAGACTGCAACACCTGCATTTGCCGAAACAGCCAGTGGATCTGCAGCAATGAAGAATGTC
CAGGGGAGTGCCTTGTCACAGGTCAATCACACTTCAAGAGCTTTGACAACAGATACTTCACCTTCAGTGG
GATCTGCCAGTACCTGCTGGCCCGGGATTGCCAGGACCACTCCTTCTCCATTGTCATTGAGACTGTCCAG
TGTGCTGATGACCGCGACGCTGTGTGCACCCGCTCCGTCACCGTCCGGCTGCCTGGCCTGCACAACAGCC
TTGTGAAACTGAAGCATGGGGCAGGAGTTGCCATGGATGGCCAGGACGTCCAGCTCCCCCTCCTGAAAGG
TGACCTCCGCATCCAGCATACAGTGACGGCCTCCGTGCGCCTCAGCTACGGGGAGGACCTGCAGATGGAC
TGGGATGGCCGCGGGAGGCTGCTGGTGAAGCTGTCCCCCGTCTATGCCGGGAAGACCTGCGGCCTGTGTG
GGAATTACAATGGCAACCAGGGCGACGACTTCCTTACCCCCTCTGGGCTGGCGGAGCCCCGGGTGGAGGA
CTTCGGGAACGCCTGGAAGCTGCACGGGGACTGCCAGGACCTGCAGAAGCAGCACAGCGATCCCTGCGCC
CTCAACCCGCGCATGACCAGGTTCTCCGAGGAGGCGTGCGCGGTCCTGACGTCCCCCACATTCGAGGCCT
GCCATCGTGCCGTCAGCCCGCTGCCCTACCTGCGGAACTGCCGCTACGACGTGTGCTCCTGCTCGGACGG
CCGCGAGTGCCTGTGCGGCGCCCTGGCCAGCTATGCCGCGGCCTGCGCGGGGAGAGGCGTGCGCGTCGCG
TGGCGCGAGCCAGGCCGCTGTGAGCTGAACTGCCCGAAAGGCCAGGTGTACCTGCAGTGCGGGACCCCCT
GCAACCTGACCTGCCGCTCTCTCTCTTACCCGGATGAGGAATGCAATGAGGCCTGCCTGGAGGGCTGCTT
CTGCCCCCCAGGGCTCTACATGGATGAGAGGGGGGACTGCGTGCCCAAGGCCCAGTGCCCCTGTTACTAT
GACGGTGAGATCTTCCAGCCAGAAGACATCTTCTCAGACCATCACACCATGTGCTACTGTGAGGATGGCT
TCATGCACTGTACCATGAGTGGAGTCCCCGGAAGCTTGCTGCCTGACGCTGTCCTCAGCAGTCCCCTGTC
TCATCGCAGCAAAAGGAGCCTATCCTGTCGGCCCCCCATGGTCAAGCTGGTGTGTCCCGCTGACAACCTG
CGGGCTGAAGGGCTCGAGTGTACCAAAACGTGCCAGAACTATGACCTGGAGTGCATGAGCATGGGCTGTG
TCTCTGGCTGCCTCTGCCCCCCGGGCATGGTCCGGCATGAGAACAGATGTGTGGCCCTGGAAAGGTGTCC
CTGCTTCCATCAGGGCAAGGAGTATGCCCCTGGAGAAACAGTGAAGATTGGCTGCAACACTTGTGTCTGT
CGGGACCGGAAGTGGAACTGCACAGACCATGTGTGTGATGCCACGTGCTCCACGATCGGCATGGCCCACT
ACCTCACCTTCGACGGGCTCAAATACCTGTTCCCCGGGGAGTGCCAGTACGTTCTGGTGCAGGATTACTG
CGGCAGTAACCCTGGGACCTTTCGGATCCTAGTGGGGAATAAGGGATGCAGCCACCCCTCAGTGAAATGC
AAGAAACGGGTCACCATCCTGGTGGAGGGAGGAGAGATTGAGCTGTTTGACGGGGAGGTGAATGTGAAGA
GGCCCATGAAGGATGAGACTCACTTTGAGGTGGTGGAGTCTGGCCGGTACATCATTCTGCTGCTGGGCAA
AGCCCTCTCCGTGGTCTGGGACCGCCACCTGAGCATCTCCGTGGTCCTGAAGCAGACATACCAGGAGAAA
GTGTGTGGCCTGTGTGGGAATTTTGATGGCATCCAGAACAATGACCTCACCAGCAGCAACCTCCAAGTGG
AGGAAGACCCTGTGGACTTTGGGAACTCCTGGAAAGTGAGCTCGCAGTGTGCTGACACCAGAAAAGTGCC
TCTGGACTCATCCCCTGCCACCTGCCATAACAACATCATGAAGCAGACGATGGTGGATTCCTCCTGTAGA
ATCCTTACCAGTGACGTCTTCCAGGACTGCAACAAGCTGGTGGACCCCGAGCCATATCTGGATGTCTGCA
TTTACGACACCTGCTCCTGTGAGTCCATTGGGGACTGCGCCTGCTTCTGCGACACCATTGCTGCCTATGC
CCACGTGTGTGCCCAGCATGGCAAGGTGGTGACCTGGAGGACGGCCACATTGTGCCCCCAGAGCTGCGAG
GAGAGGAATCTCCGGGAGAACGGGTATGAGTGTGAGTGGCGCTATAACAGCTGTGCACCTGCCTGTCAAG
TCACGTGTCAGCACCCTGAGCCACTGGCCTGCCCTGTGCAGTGTGTGGAGGGCTGCCATGCCCACTGCCC
TCCAGGGAAAATCCTGGATGAGCTTTTGCAGACCTGCGTTGACCCTGAAGACTGTCCAGTGTGTGAGGTG
GCTGGCCGGCGTTTTGCCTCAGGAAAGAAAGTCACCTTGAATCCCAGTGACCCTGAGCACTGCCAGATTT
GCCACTGTGATGTTGTCAACCTCACCTGTGAAGCCTGCCAGGAGCCGGGAGGCCTGGTGGTGCCTCCCAC
AGATGCCCCGGTGAGCCCCACCACTCTGTATGTGGAGGACATCTTCGAACCCCCCCACATGGCACAAGTT
AACGTAGGTCCGGGGCTCTTGGGGGTTTCGACCCTGGGGCCCAAGAGGAACTCCATGGTTCTGGATGTGG
CGTTCGTCCTGGAAGGATCGGACAAAATTGGTGAAGCCGACTTCAACAGGAGCAAGGAGTTCATGGAGGA
GGTGATTCAGCGGATGGATGTGGGCCAGGACAGCATCCACGTCACGGTGCTGCAGTACTCCTACATGGTG
ACCGTGGAGTACCCCTTCAGCGAGGCACAGTCCAAAGGGGACATCCTGCAGCGGGTGCGAGAGATCCGCT
ACCAGGGCGGCAACAGGACCAACACTGGGCTGGCCCTGCGGTACCTCTCTGACCACAGCTTCTTGGTCAG
CCAGGGTGACCGGGAGCAGGCGCCCAACCTGGTCTACATGGTCACCGGAAATCCTGCCTCTGATGAGATC
AAGAGGCTGCCTGGAGACATCCAGGTGGTGCCCATTGGAGTGGGCCCTAATGCCAACGTGCAGGAGCTGG
AGAGGATTGGCTGGCCCAATGCCCCTATCCTCATCCAGGACTTTGAGACGCTCCCCCGAGAGGCTCCTGA
CCTGGTGCTGCAGAGTTGTTGTACCGGTGAGGGGCTGCAGATCCCCACCCTCTCCCCTGCACCTGACTGC
AGCCAGCCCCTGGACGTGATCCTTCTCCTGGATGGCTCCTCCAGTTTCCCAGCTTCTTATTTTGATGAAA
TGAAGAGTTTCGCCAAGGCTTTCATTTCAAAAGCCAATATAGGGCCTCGTCTCACTCAGGTGTCAGTGCT
GCAGTATGGAAGCATCACCACCATTGACGTGCCATGGAACGTGGTCCCGGAGAAAGCCCATTTGCTGAGC
CTTGTGGACGTCATGCAGCGGGAGGGAGGCCCCAGCCAAATCGGGGATGCCTTGGGCTTTGCTGTGCGAT
ACTTGACTTCAGAAATGCATGGTGCCAGGCCGGGAGCCTCAAAGGCGGTGGTCATCCTGGTCACGGACGT
CTCTGTGGATTCAGTGGATGCAGCAGCTGATGCCGCCAGGTCCAACAGAGTGACAGTGTTCCCTATTGGA
ATTGGAGATCGCTACGATGCAGCCCAGCTACGGATCTTGGCAGGCCCAGCAGGCGACTCCAACGTGGTGA
AGCTCCAGCGAATCGAAGACCTCCCTACCATGGTCACCTTGGGCAATTCCTTCCTCCACAAACTGTGCTC
TGGATTTGTTAGGATTTGCATGGATGAGGATGGGAATGAGAAGAGGCCCGGGGACGTCTGGACCTTGCCA
GACCAGTGCCACACCGTGACTTGCCAGCCAGATGGCCAGACCTTGCTGAAGAGTCATCGGGTCAACTGTG
ACCGGGGGCTGAGGCCTTCGTGCCCTAACAGCCAGTCCCCTGTTAAAGTGGAAGAGACCTGTGGCTGCCG
CTGGACCTGCCCCTGCGTGTGCACAGGCAGCTCCACTCGGCACATCGTGACCTTTGATGGGCAGAATTTC
AAGCTGACTGGCAGCTGTTCTTATGTCCTATTTCAAAACAAGGAGCAGGACCTGGAGGTGATTCTCCATA
ATGGTGCCTGCAGCCCTGGAGCAAGGCAGGGCTGCATGAAATCCATCGAGGTGAAGCACAGTGCCCTCTC
CGTCGAGCTGCACAGTGACATGGAGGTGACGGTGAATGGGAGACTGGTCTCTGTTCCTTACGTGGGTGGG
AACATGGAAGTCAACGTTTATGGTGCCATCATGCATGAGGTCAGATTCAATCACCTTGGTCACATCTTCA
CATTCACTCCACAAAACAATGAGTTCCAACTGCAGCTCAGCCCCAAGACTTTTGCTTCAAAGACGTATGG
TCTGTGTGGGATCTGTGATGAGAACGGAGCCAATGACTTCATGCTGAGGGATGGCACAGTCACCACAGAC
TGGAAAACACTTGTTCAGGAATGGACTGTGCAGCGGCCAGGGCAGACGTGCCAGCCCATCCTGGAGGAGC
AGTGTCTTGTCCCCGACAGCTCCCACTGCCAGGTCCTCCTCTTACCACTGTTTGCTGAATGCCACAAGGT
CCTGGCTCCAGCCACATTCTATGCCATCTGCCAGCAGGACAGTTGCCACCAGGAGCAAGTGTGTGAGGTG
ATCGCCTCTTATGCCCACCTCTGTCGGACCAACGGGGTCTGCGTTGACTGGAGGACACCTGATTTCTGTG
CTATGTCATGCCCACCATCTCTGGTCTACAACCACTGTGAGCATGGCTGTCCCCGGCACTGTGATGGCAA
CGTGAGCTCCTGTGGGGACCATCCCTCCGAAGGCTGTTTCTGCCCTCCAGATAAAGTCATGTTGGAAGGC
AGCTGTGTCCCTGAAGAGGCCTGCACTCAGTGCATTGGTGAGGATGGAGTCCAGCACCAGTTCCTGGAAG
CCTGGGTCCCGGACCACCAGCCCTGTCAGATCTGCACATGCCTCAGCGGGCGGAAGGTCAACTGCACAAC
GCAGCCCTGCCCCACGGCCAAAGCTCCCACGTGTGGCCTGTGTGAAGTAGCCCGCCTCCGCCAGAATGCA
GACCAGTGCTGCCCCGAGTATGAGTGTGTGTGTGACCCAGTGAGCTGTGACCTGCCCCCAGTGCCTCACT
GTGAACGTGGCCTCCAGCCCACACTGACCAACCCTGGCGAGTGCAGACCCAACTTCACCTGCGCCTGCAG
GAAGGAGGAGTGCAAAAGAGTGTCCCCACCCTCCTGCCCCCCGCACCGTTTGCCCACCCTTCGGAAGACC
CAGTGCTGTGATGAGTATGAGTGTGCCTGCAACTGTGTCAACTCCACAGTGAGCTGTCCCCTTGGGTACT
TGGCCTCAACCGCCACCAATGACTGTGGCTGTACCACAACCACCTGCCTTCCCGACAAGGTGTGTGTCCA
CCGAAGCACCATCTACCCTGTGGGCCAGTTCTGGGAGGAGGGCTGCGATGTGTGCACCTGCACCGACATG
GAGGATGCCGTGATGGGCCTCCGCGTGGCCCAGTGCTCCCAGAAGCCCTGTGAGGACAGCTGTCGGTCGG
GCTTCACTTACGTTCTGCATGAAGGCGAGTGCTGTGGAAGGTGCCTGCCATCTGCCTGTGAGGTGGTGAC
TGGCTCACCGCGGGGGGACTCCCAGTCTTCCTGGAAGAGTGTCGGCTCCCAGTGGGCCTCCCCGGAGAAC
CCCTGCCTCATCAATGAGTGTGTCCGAGTGAAGGAGGAGGTCTTTATACAACAAAGGAACGTCTCCTGCC
CCCAGCTGGAGGTCCCTGTCTGCCCCTCGGGCTTTCAGCTGAGCTGTAAGACCTCAGCGTGCTGCCCAAG
CTGTCGCTGTGAGCGCATGGAGGCCTGCATGCTCAATGGCACTGTCATTGGGCCCGGGAAGACTGTGATG
ATCGATGTGTGCACGACCTGCCGCTGCATGGTGCAGGTGGGGGTCATCTCTGGATTCAAGCTGGAGTGCA
GGAAGACCACCTGCAACCCCTGCCCCCTGGGTTACAAGGAAGAAAATAACACAGGTGAATGTTGTGGGAG
ATGTTTGCCTACGGCTTGCACCATTCAGCTAAGAGGAGGACAGATCATGACACTGAAGCGTGATGAGACG
CTCCAGGATGGCTGTGATACTCACTTCTGCAAGGTCAATGAGAGAGGAGAGTACTTCTGGGAGAAGAGGG
TCACAGGCTGCCCACCCTTTGATGAACACAAGTGTCTGGCTGAGGGAGGTAAAATTATGAAAATTCCAGG
CACCTGCTGTGACACATGTGAGGAGCCTGAGTGCAACGACATCACTGCCAGGCTGCAGTATGTCAAGGTG
GGAAGCTGTAAGTCTGAAGTAGAGGTGGATATCCACTACTGCCAGGGCAAATGTGCCAGCAAAGCCATGT
ACTCCATTGACATCAACGATGTGCAGGACCAGTGCTCCTGCTGCTCTCCGACACGGACGGAGCCCATGCA
GGTGGCCCTGCACTGCACCAATGGCTCTGTTGTGTACCATGAGGTTCTCAATGCCATGGAGTGCAAATGC
TCCCCCAGGAAGTGCAGCAAGTGAGGCTGCTGCAGCTGCATGGGTGCCTGCTGCTGCCGGAATTCTGCAG
ATCTAGAGGGCCCGTTTAAACCCGCTGATCAGCCTCGACTGTGCCTTCTAGTTGCCAGCCATCTGTTGTT
TGCCCCTCCCCCGTGCCTTCCTTGACCCTGGAAGGTGCCACTCCCACTGTCCTTTCCTAATAAAATGAGG
AAATTGCATCGCATTGTCTGAGTAGGTGTCATTCTATTCTGGGGGGTGGGGTGGGGCAGGACAGCAAGGG
GGAGGATTGGGAAGACAATAGCAGGCATGCTGGGGATGCGGTGGGCTCTATGGCTTCTGAGGCGGAAAGA
ACCAGCTGGGGCTCTAGGGGGTATCCCCACGCGCA
[117 nt withheld, positions 8996-9112]
C
[91 nt withheld, positions 9114-9204]
A
[49 nt withheld, positions 9206-9254]
CCTTTGACGTTGGAGTCCACGTTCTTT
[37 nt withheld, positions 9282-9318]
ACCCTATCTCGGTCTATTCTTTTGATTTATAAGGGATTTTGCCGATTTCGGCCTATTGGTTAAAAAATGA
GCTGATTTAACAAAAATTTAACGCGAATTAATTCTGTGGAATGTGTGTCAGTTAGGGTGTGGAAAGTCCC
CAGGCTCCCCAGCAGGCAGAAGTATGCAAAGCATGCATCTCAATTAGTCAGCAACCAGGTGTGGAAAGTC
CCCAGGCTCCCCAGCAGGCAGAAGTATGCAAAGCATGCATCTCAATTAGTCAGCAACCATAGTCCCGCCC
CTAACTCCGCCCATCCCGCCCCTAACTCCGCCCAGTTCCGCCCATTCTCCGCCCCATGGCTGACTAATTT
TTTTTATTTATGCAGAGGCCGAGGCCGCCTCTGCCTCTGAGCTATTCCAGAAGTAGTGAGGAGGCTTTTT
TGGAGGCCTAGGCTTTTGCAAAAAGCTCCCGGGAGCTTGTATATCCATTTTCGGATCTGATCAGCACGTG
ATGAAAAAGCCTGAACTCACCGCGACGTCTGTCGAGAAGTTTCTGATCGAAAAGTTCGACAGCGTCTCCG
ACCTGATGCAGCTCTCGGAGGGCGAAGAATCTCGTGCTTTCAGCTTCGATGTAGGAGGGCGTGGATATGT
CCTGCGGGTAAATAGCTGCGCCGATGGTTTCTACAAAGATCGTTATGTTTATCGGCACTTTGCATCGGCC
GCGCTCCCGATTCCGGAAGTGCTTGACATTGGGGAGTTCAGCGAGAGCCTGACCTATTGCATCTCCCGCC
GTGCACAGGGTGTCACGTTGCAAGACCTGCCTGAAACCGAACTGCCCGCTGTTCTGCAGCCGGTCGCGGA
GGCCATGGATGCGATCGCTGCGGCCGATCTTAGCCAGACGAGCGGGTTCGGCCCATTCGGACCGCAAGGA
ATCGGTCAATACACTACATGGCGTGATTTCATATGCGCGATTGCTGATCCCCATGTGTATCACTGGCAAA
CTGTGATGGACGACACCGTCAGTGCGTCCGTCGCGCAGGCTCTCGATGAGCTGATGCTTTGGGCCGAGGA
CTGCCCCGAAGTCCGGCACCTCGTGCACGCGGATTTCGGCTCCAACAATGTCCTGACGGACAATGGCCGC
ATAACAGCGGTCATTGACTGGAGCGAGGCGATGTTCGGGGATTCCCAATACGAGGTCGCCAACATCTTCT
TCTGGAGGCCGTGGTTGGCTTGTATGGAGCAGCAGACGCGCTACTTCGAGCGGAGGCATCCGGAGCTTGC
AGGATCGCCGCGGCTCCGGGCGTATATGCTCCGCATTGGTCTTGACCAACTCTATCAGAGCTTGGTTGAC
GGCAATTTCGATGATGCAGCTTGGGCGCAGGGTCGATGCGACGCAATCGTCCGATCCGGAGCCGGGACTG
TCGGGCGTACACAAATCGCCCGCAGAAGCGCGGCCGTCTGGACCGATGGCTGTGTAGAAGTACTCGCCGA
TAGTGGAAACCGACGCCCCAGCACTCGTCCGAGGGCAAAGGAATAGCACGTGCTACGAGATTTCGATTCC
ACCGCCGCCTTCTATGAAAGGTTGGGCTTCGGAATCGTTTTCCGGGACGCCGGCTGGATGATCCTCCAGC
GCGGGGATCTCATGCTGGAGTTCTTCGCCCACCCCAACTTGTTTATTGCAGCTTATAATGGTTACAAATA
AAGCAATAGCATCACAAATTTCACAAATAAAGCATTTTTTTCACTGCATTCTAGTTGTGGTTTGTCCAAA
CTCATCAATGTATCTTATCATGTCTGTATACCGTCGACCTCTAGCTAGAGCTTGGCGTAATCATGGTCAT
AGCTGTTTCCTGTGTGAAATTGTTATCCGCTCACAATTCCACACAACATACGAGCCGGAAGCATAAAGTG
TAAAGCCTGGGGTGCCTAATGAGTGAGCTAACTCACATTAATTGCGTTGCGCTCACTGCCCGCTTTCCAG
TCGGGAAACCTGTCGTGCCAGCTGCATTAATGAATCGGCCAACGCGCGGGGAGAGGCGGTTTGCGTATTG
GGCGCTCTTCCGCTTCCTCGCTCACTGACTCGCTGCGCTCGGTCGTTCGGCTGCGGCGAGCGGTATCAGC
TCACTCAAAGGCGGTAATACGGTTATCCACAGAATCAGGGGATAACGCAGGAAAGAACATGTGAGCAAAA
GGCCAGCAAAAGGCCAGGAACCGTAAAAAGGCCGCGTTGCTGGCGTTTTTCCATAGGCTCCGCCCCCCTG
ACGAGCATCACAAAAATCGACGCTCAAGTCAGAGGTGGCGAAACCCGACAGGACTATAAAGATACCAGGC
GTTTCCCCCTGGAAGCTCCCTCGTGCGCTCTCCTGTTCCGACCCTGCCGCTTACCGGATACCTGTCCGCC
TTTCTCCCTTCGGGAAGCGTGGCGCTTTCTCATAGCTCACGCTGTAGGTATCTCAGTTCGGTGTAGGTCG
TTCGCTCCAAGCTGGGCTGTGTGCACGAACCCCCCGTTCAGCCCGACCGCTGCGCCTTATCCGGTAACTA
TCGTCTTGAGTCCAACCCGGTAAGACACGACTTATCGCCACTGGCAGCAGCCACTGGTAACAGGATTAGC
AGAGCGAGGTATGTAGGCGGTGCTACAGAGTTCTTGAAGTGGTGGCCTAACTACGGCTACACTAGAAGAA
CAGTATTTGGTATCTGCGCTCTGCTGAAGCCAGTTACCTTCGGAAAAAGAGTTGGTAGCTCTTGATCCGG
CAAACAAACCACCGCTGGTAGCGGTGGTTTTTTTGTTTGCAAGCAGCAGATTACGCGCAGAAAAAAAGGA
TCTCAAGAAGATCCTTTGATCTTTTCTACGGGGTCTGACGCTCAGTGGAACGAAAACTCACGTTAAGGGA
TTTTGGTCATGAGATTATCAAAAAGGATCTTCACCTAGATCCTTTTAAATTAAAAATGAAGTTTTAAATC
AATCTAAAGTATATATGAGTAAACTTGGTCTGACAGTTACCAATGCTTAATCAGTGAGGCACCTATCTCA
GCGATCTGTCTATTTCGTTCATCCATAGTTGCCTGACTCCCCGTCGTGTAGATAACTACGATACGGGAGG
GCTTACCATCTGGCCCCAGTGCTGCAATGATACCGCGAGACCCACGCTCACCGGCTCCAGATTTATCAGC
AATAAACCAGCCAGCCGGAAGGGCCGAGCGCAGAAGTGGTCCTGCAACTTTATCCGCCTCCATCCAGTCT
ATTAATTGTTGCCGGGAAGCTAGAGTAAGTAGTTCGCCAGTTAATAGTTTGCGCAACGTTGTTGCCATTG
CTACAGGCATCGTGGTGTCACGCTCGTCGTTTGGTATGGCTTCATTCAGCTCCGGTTCCCAACGATCAAG
GCGAGTTACATGATCCCCCATGTTGTGCAAAAAAGCGGTTAGCTCCTTCGGTCCTCCGATCGTTGTCAGA
AGTAAGTTGGCCGCAGTGTTATCACTCATGGTTATGGCAGCACTGCATAATTCTCTTACTGTCATGCCAT
CCGTAAGATGCTTTTCTGTGACTGGTGAGTACTCAACCAAGTCATTCTGAGAATAGTGTATGCGGCGACC
GAGTTGCTCTTGCCCGGCGTCAATACGGGATAATACCGCGCCACATAGCAGAACTTTAAAAGTGCTCATC
ATTGGAAAACGTTCTTCGGGGCGAAAACTCTCAAGGATCTTACCGCTGTTGAGATCCAGTTCGATGTAAC
CCACTCGTGCACCCAACTGATCTTCAGCATCTTTTACTTTCACCAGCGTTTCTGGGTGAGCAAAAACAGG
AAGGCAAAATGCCGCAAAAAAGGGAATAAGGGCGACACGGAAATGTTGAATACTCATACTCTTCCTTTTT
CAATATTATTGAAGCATTTATCAGGGTTATTGTCTCATGAGCGGATACATATTTGAATGTATTTAGAAAA
ATAAACAAATAGGGGTTCCGCGCACATTTCCCCGAAAAGTGCCACCTGACGTCGACGGATCGGGAGATCT
CCCGATCCCCTATGGTGCACTCTCAGTACAATCTGCTCTGATGCCGCATAGTTAAGCCAGTATCTGCTCC
CTGCTTGTGTGTTGGAGGTCGCTGAGTAGTGCGCGAGCAAAATTTAAGCTACAACAAGGCAAGGCTTGAC
CGAC
